Addgene plasmid #73466: RabV CVS-N2c(deltaG)-GCaMP6f
Purpose: Expresses GCaMP6f for calcium imaging
Depositing lab: Thomas Jessell. Depositing organization: Columbia University. Publication: Rabies Virus CVS-N2c Strain Enhances Retrograde Synaptic Transfer and Neuronal Viability. Reardon TR, Murray AJ, Turi GF, Wirblich C, Croce KR, Schnell MJ, Jessell TM, Losonczy A. Neuron. 2016 Jan 19. pii: S0896-6273(16)00005-2. doi: 10.1016/j.neuron.2016.01.004. PubMed 26804990.
Backbone
  Vector backbone: Rabies CVS N2c(deltaG)
  Backbone manufacturer: Matthias J. Schnell, Thomas Jefferson University
  Backbone size w/o insert (bp): 14070
  Total vector size (bp): 15321
  Vector type: Neurotropic virus
Growth in bacteria
  Bacterial resistance: Ampicillin, 100 μg/mL
  Growth temperature: 37°C
  Growth strain: NEB Stable
  Growth instructions: Can also be grown in Stbl2 or Stbl3
  Copy number: Low Copy
Gene/Insert
  Gene/Insert name: GCaMP6f
  Insert size (bp): 1260
Terms and licenses: Academic/Nonprofit Terms; Industry Terms: Not Available to Industry
How to cite: RabV CVS-N2c(deltaG)-GCaMP6f was a gift from Thomas Jessell (Addgene plasmid # 73466 ; http://n2t.net/addgene:73466 ; RRID:Addgene_73466)
