[The description below was written by a language model from this plasmid's Addgene catalogue record and pLannotate feature annotations shown in this document.]
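Description:
RabV CVS-N2c(deltaG)-GCaMP6f is a full-length cDNA genome plasmid (15,321 bp) for rescuing glycoprotein-deleted rabies virus of the neurotropic CVS-N2c strain. It is propagated in E. coli under ampicillin selection (AmpR/β-lactamase). The feature table shows a ColE1/pUC-type origin and an f1 origin, although the catalogue lists the plasmid as low copy. Small lac promoter/operator, lacI and lacZα fragments are backbone remnants. The short matches annotated as an HIV-1 LTR fragment and a T7 gene 10-derived tag are probably leftover or incidental sequence rather than functional parts.

The viral cassette carries the rabies genes in their natural order: N (nucleoprotein), P (phosphoprotein), M (matrix) and L (polymerase). The position between M and L, normally occupied by the glycoprotein gene G, instead holds the roughly 1.26 kb GCaMP6f coding sequence, a fast genetically encoded fluorescent calcium indicator. GCaMP6f is therefore transcribed as a viral mRNA by the rabies polymerase rather than from a conventional cellular promoter. Upstream of the genome lie a CMV enhancer/promoter and a T7 promoter followed by a hammerhead ribozyme, and downstream are a hepatitis delta virus ribozyme and a T7 terminator. This arrangement allows the full-length genomic RNA to be transcribed by either cellular RNA polymerase II or T7 polymerase, with the two ribozymes trimming the transcript to exact viral ends, as required for virus recovery.

Because G is absent, recovered virus cannot spread unless glycoprotein is supplied in trans. This property underlies the use of such vectors for restricted retrograde transsynaptic tracing. According to the record, this construct expresses GCaMP6f for calcium imaging, and the associated publication title attributes enhanced retrograde synaptic transfer and neuronal viability to the CVS-N2c strain.
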