Features (pLannotate 1.2.2; 22 found; start..end, strand, type, name):
     71..1420    +  CDS            N: NCAP_RABVH - Experimental evidence at protein level: Swiss-Prot protein existence level 1. Encapsidates the genome in a ratio of one protein N per nine ribonucleotides, protecting it from nucleases. If expressed without protein P it binds non-specifically RNA and therefore can bind it's own mRNA. Interaction with protein P abolishes any non-specific RNA binding, and prevents phosphorylation. The soluble N-P complex encapsidates specifically the genomic RNA, with protein N protecting the genome like a pearl necklace. The encapsidated genomic RNA is termed the nucleocapsid (NC) and serves as tem
   1514..2404    +  CDS            P: PHOSP_RABVC - Experimental evidence at protein level: Swiss-Prot protein existence level 1. Non catalytic polymerase cofactor and regulatory protein that plays a role in viral transcription and replication. Stabilizes the RNA polymerase L to the N-RNA template and binds the soluble protein N, preventing it from encapsidating non-genomic RNA. Also inhibits host IFN-alpha and IFN-beta signaling by binding and retaining phosphorylated STAT1 in the cytoplasm or by inhibiting the DNA binding of STAT1 in the nucleus. Might be involved, through interaction with host dynein, in intracellular microtubu
   2496..3101    +  CDS            M: MATRX_RABVH - Experimental evidence at protein level: Swiss-Prot protein existence level 1. Plays a major role in assembly, budding and uncoating of virion after membrane fusion. Completely covers the ribonucleoprotein coil and keep it in condensed bullet-shaped form. Inhibits viral transcription and stimulates replication. Plays a major role in early induction of TRAIL-mediated apoptosis in infected neurons. From Rabies virus (strain HEP-Flury) (RABV).
   3319..4575    +  CDS            GCaMP6f (fragment): improved fluorescent protein-based calcium sensor (Chen et al., 2013)
   5106..11486   +  CDS            L: L_RABVH - Experimental evidence at protein level: Swiss-Prot protein existence level 1. RNA-directed RNA polymerase that catalyzes the replication of viral genomic RNA. The template is composed of the viral RNA tightly encapsidated by the nucleoprotein (N). The replicase mode is dependent on intracellular N protein concentration. In this mode, the polymerase replicates the whole viral genome without recognizing transcriptional signals, and the replicated genome is not caped or polyadenylated. From Rabies virus (strain HEP-Flury) (RABV).
  11618..11710   +  ncRNA          HDV ribozyme: Accession: RF00094 - Hepatitis delta virus ribozyme
  11718..11767   +  CDS            SET1 (fragment): solubility-enhancement tag derived from T7 phage gene 10B
  11775..11822   +  terminator     T7 terminator: transcription terminator for bacteriophage T7 RNA polymerase
  11872..11894   -  protein_bind   lac operator (fragment): The lac repressor binds to the lac operator to inhibit transcription in E. coli. This inhibition can be relieved by adding lactose or isopropyl-β-D-thiogalactopyranoside (IPTG). lac repressor encoded by lacI
  11898..11928   -  promoter       lac promoter: promoter for the E. coli lac operon
  11943..11964   -  protein_bind   CAP binding site: CAP binding activates transcription in the presence of cAMP. E. coli catabolite activator protein
  11977..12069   -  CDS            lacI (fragment): lac repressor; lacI; The lac repressor binds to the lac operator to inhibit transcription in E. coli. This inhibition can be relieved by adding lactose or isopropyl-β-D-thiogalactopyranoside (IPTG).
  12252..12840   -  rep_origin     ori: high-copy-number ColE1/pMB1/pBR322/pUC origin of replication
  13011..13871   -  CDS            AmpR: β-lactamase; bla; confers resistance to ampicillin, carbenicillin, and related antibiotics
  13872..13976   -  promoter       AmpR promoter: bla
  14003..14431   +  rep_origin     f1 ori (sequence partly withheld): f1 bacteriophage origin of replication; arrow indicates direction of (+) strand synthesis
  14462..14617   -  CDS            lacZα (fragment): LacZα fragment of β-galactosidase; lacZ fragment
  14685..14988   +  enhancer       CMV enhancer: human cytomegalovirus immediate early enhancer
  14989..15192   +  promoter       CMV promoter: human cytomegalovirus (CMV) immediate early promoter
  15188..15221   +  LTR            5' LTR (truncated) (fragment): truncated 5' long terminal repeat (LTR) from HIV-1
  15237..15255   +  promoter       T7 promoter: promoter for bacteriophage T7 RNA polymerase
  15281..15306   +  misc_RNA       sTRSV HHRz (fragment): hammerhead ribozyme from the tobacco ringspot virus satellite RNA (Khvorova et al., 2003)
>Addgene plasmid #73466 | RabV CVS-N2c(deltaG)-GCaMP6f | depositor full sequence | sequence record 135705 | RabV CVS-N2c(deltaG)-GCaMP6f sequence 15321 bps
ACGCTTAACAACAAAACCAGAGAAGAAAAAGACAGCGTCAATTGCAAAGCAAAAATGTAACACCCCTACA
ATGGATGCCGACAAGATTGTGTTCAAAGTCAATAATCAGGTGGTCTCTTTGAAGCCTGAGATTATCGTGG
ATCAATATGAGTACAAGTACCCTGCCATCAAGGATTTGAAAAAGCCTTGTATCACCCTAGGGAAAGCCCC
CGACTTGAACAAAGCATACAAATCAGTTTTATCAGGCATGAATGCCGCCAAACTTGATCCGGATGATGTA
TGCTCCTACTTGGCAGCAGCAATGCAGTTCTTTGAGGGGACATGTCCGGAAGACTGGACCAGCTATGGAA
TCCTGATTGCACGAAAAGGAGATAGGATCACCCCAAACTCTCTAGTGGAGATAAAGCGTACTGATGTAGA
AGGGAATTGGGCTCTGACAGGAGGCATGGAATTGACAAGGGACCCCACTGTCTCTGAACATGCATCTTTA
GTCGGTCTTCTCCTGAGTCTGTACAGGTTGAGCAAAATATCAGGACAGAACACTGGTAACTATAAGACAA
ACATTGCAGATAGGATAGAGCAGATTTTCGAGACAGCACCTTTTGTTAAGATCGTGGAACACCATACCCT
AATGACAACTCACAAGATGTGTGCTAATTGGAGTACTATACCGAACTTCAGATTTTTGGCCGGAACCTAC
GACATGTTTTTCTCACGGATTGAGCATCTATATTCGGCAATCAGAGTGGGCACAGTCGTCACCGCTTATG
AAGACTGCTCAGGACTGGTATCGTTTACAGGGTTCATAAAGCAGATCAATCTCACCGCAAGGGAAGCAAT
ACTATATTTCTTCCACAAGAACTTTGAGGAAGAGATAAGAAGAATGTTCGAGCCAGGGCAAGAGACAGCT
GTTCCTCACTCTTATTTCATCCACTTCCGTTCACTAGGCTTGAGTGGGAAGTCTCCTTATTCATCGAATG
CTGTCGGTCATGTGTTCAATCTCATTCACTTTGTTGGATGCTACATGGGTCAAGTCAGATCTCTAAATGC
GACGGTTATTGCTGCGTGTGCCCCTCATGAGATGTCTGTTCTAGGGGGCTATTTGGGAGAGGAATTCTTC
GGAAAAGGGACATTTGAAAGAAGGTTCTTCAGAGACGAGAAAGAACTTCAAGAATATGAGGCGGCTGAAC
TAACAAAGTCCGACGTGGCACTGGCAGATGACGGAACCGTCAACTCTGATGACGAGGACTATTTCTCTGG
TGAAACCAGAAGTCCAGAAGCTGTCTATACTCGAATCATGATGAATGGAGGTCGACTGAAGAGATCTCAT
ATACGGAGATATGTCTCAGTCAGTTCCAATCATCAAGCCCGTCCAAACTCATTCGCCGAATTTTTAAACA
AGACGTATTCGAATGACTCATAAGGAGTTGATTGACAGGGTGCCAGAAATCTATAGATTGTATATATCCA
TCATGAAAAAAACTAACACTCCTCCTTTCAAACCATCCCAAATATGAGCAAGATCTTTGTTAATCCGAGT
GCAATCAGAGCCGGTCTGGCCGATCTTGAGATGGCCGAAGAGACTGTTGATCTGATCAACAGAAACATAG
AAGACAATCAGGCTCATCTCCAGGGAGAACCCATAGAAGTGGACAACCTCCCTGAGGACATGAAGCGACT
TCACCTGGACGATGAAAAATCGTCCAACCTTGGTGAGATGGTTAGGGTGGGAGAAGGCAAGTATCGAGAG
GACTTTCAGATGGATGAGGGAGAGGACCCCAACCTCCTGTTCCAATCGTACCTGGATAATGTTGGAGTCC
AAATAGTCAGACAAATGAGGTCAGGAGAGAGATTCCTCAAGATATGGTCACAGACCGTAGAGGAAATTGT
ATCCTATGTCACGGTCAACTTTCCTAACCCTCCAAGAAGGTCTTCGGAGGATAAATCAACCCAGACTACT
GGCAGAGAGCTCAAGAAGGAGACAACGTCTGCTTTCTCTCAGAGAGAAAGCCAACCTTCGAAAGCTAGGA
TGGTGGCTCAAGTTGCCCCTGGTCCTCCAGCCCTTGAATGGTCAGCCACCAATGAAGAAGATGATCTATC
AGTAGAGGCTGAGATCGCTCATCAGATTGCTGAAAGCTTTTCCAAGAAGTACAAGTTTCCCTCCCGATCT
TCAGGAATATTCTTGTATAATTTTGAGCAACTGAAGATGAACCTTGATGACATAGTTAAAGAGGCAAAAA
ATGTACCGGGCGTGACCCGTCTGGCCCATGATGGATCCAAAATCCCCCTGAGATGCGTACTGGGATGGGT
CGCTTTGGCTAATTCCAAAAAATTCCAATTACTAGTCGAGGCTGACAAGCTAAGCAAAATCATGCAAGAT
GATTTGAATCGCTATACATCCTGCTAACCGAGTTTTCGAACTCAGTCCCTCCAGATAATGAAAACTGAGA
TGTTATGGAGTAGACATGAAAAAAACAGGCAACACCACTGATAAAATGAACGTTCTACGCAAGATAGTGA
AAAAATGTAGGGATGAGGACACTCAAAAGCCCTCTCCTGTGTCAGCCCCTCCGTATGACGATGACCTGTG
GCTTCCACCTCCTGAATATGTCCCGCTGAAAGAACTCACAAGCAAGAAGAACATGAGGAACTTTTGTGTC
AACGGGGAGGTTAAAGCGTGTAGCCCAAATGGTTACTCATTCAGGATTTTGCGGCACATTCTGAGATCAT
TCAACGAGATATACTCTGGGAATCATAGGATGATTGGGTTAGTCAAAATTGTTGTTGGACTAGCTTTATC
AGGAGCTCCAGTACCTGAGGGCATGAACTGGGTATACAAATTGAGGAGAACCCTTATATTCCAGTGGGCT
GATTCCAGGGGCCCTCTTGAAGGGGAGGAGTTAGATTACTCTCAAGAGATCACTTGGGATGATGATACTG
AATTCGTCGGATTGCAAATAAGAGTGAGCGCAAGACAATGTCATATTCAAGGCAGGATCTGGTGTATCAA
CACGAACTCGAGGGCATGTCAACTATGGTCTGACATGTCTCTTCAGACACAAAGGTCTGAAGAGGACAAA
GACTCTTCTCTGCTTCTAGAATAATCAGATTATATCCTGCAAGTGTATCACTTGTTTACCTCTGGAGGAG
AGAGCATACAGGCTTGACTCCGATCCTTGGGAGCAATAGAACAAAAAAACACACGTTATGGTGCCGTTAA
ATCGCTGCATTTTATCAAAGTCAAGTTGATAACCTTTACATTTTGAGCCTCTTGGATGTGAAAAAAACTA
TTAACATCCCTCAAAAGACCCCGGGAAAGCCACCATGGTCGACTCATCACGTCGTAAGTGGAATAAGACA
GGTCACGCAGTCAGAGCTATAGGTCGGCTGAGCTCACTCGAGAACGTCTATATCAAGGCCGACAAGCAGA
AGAACGGCATCAAGGCGAACTTCAAGATCCGCCACAACATCGAGGACGGCGGCGTGCAGCTCGCCTACCA
CTACCAGCAGAACACCCCCATCGGCGACGGCCCCGTGCTGCTGCCCGACAACCACTACCTGAGCGTGCAG
TCCAAACTTTCGAAAGACCCCAACGAGAAGCGCGATCACATGGTCCTGCTGGAGTTCGTGACCGCCGCCG
GGATCACTCTCGGCATGGACGAGCTGTACAAGGGCGGTACCGGAGGGAGCATGGTGAGCAAGGGCGAGGA
GCTGTTCACCGGGGTGGTGCCCATCCTGGTCGAGCTGGACGGCGACGTAAACGGCCACAAGTTCAGCGTG
TCCGGCGAGGGTGAGGGCGATGCCACCTACGGCAAGCTGACCCTGAAGTTCATCTGCACCACCGGCAAGC
TGCCCGTGCCCTGGCCCACCCTCGTGACCACCCTGACCTACGGCGTGCAGTGCTTCAGCCGCTACCCCGA
CCACATGAAGCAGCACGACTTCTTCAAGTCCGCCATGCCCGAAGGCTACATCCAGGAGCGCACCATCTTC
TTCAAGGACGACGGCAACTACAAGACCCGCGCCGAGGTGAAGTTCGAGGGCGACACCCTGGTGAACCGCA
TCGAGCTGAAGGGCATCGACTTCAAGGAGGACGGCAACATCCTGGGGCACAAGCTGGAGTACAACCTGCC
GGACCAACTGACTGAAGAGCAGATCGCAGAATTTAAAGAGGAATTCTCCCTATTTGACAAGGACGGGGAT
GGGACAATAACAACCAAGGAGCTGGGGACGGTGATGCGGTCTCTGGGGCAGAACCCCACAGAAGCAGAGC
TGCAGGACATGATCAATGAAGTAGATGCCGACGGTGACGGCACAATCGACTTCCCTGAGTTCCTGACAAT
GATGGCAAGAAAAATGAAATACAGGGACACGGAAGAAGAAATTAGAGAAGCGTTCGGTGTGTTTGATAAG
GATGGCAATGGCTACATCAGTGCAGCAGAGCTTCGCCACGTGATGACAAACCTTGGAGAGAAGTTAACAG
ATGAAGAGGTTGATGAAATGATCAGGGAAGCAGACATCGATGGGGATGGTCAGGTAAACTACGAAGAGTT
TGTACAAATGATGACAGCGAAGTGAGCTAGCGGCGCCTAGCCGGTCATCCTTTTGACGATTCCAGTCCCG
AGGATAACCTCCTCTCGGGATTGGGGGGAATCTTTGGATCCAGTAGTCCTCCTTGAACTCCGTCCAACAG
GGCAGATTCAAGAGTCATAAGACTTTCATTAATCATTTCAGTTGATCAGACATGGTCGTGTAGATTCTCT
TAATACGGGAGATCTTCTAGCAGTTTCAGTGACCAACGGTGCTTTCATTCTCCAGGAACTGATACCAAAG
GTTGTGGACAGGCCAAGGGGTACTTCGGATGACTCTGTGCTTGGGCACAGAAAGAGGTCGTAGTGTGCCC
CCCGATAGCGGACTCGACATGAATCAACTAAGAAAGGCAATCTGCCTCCCATGATGGACATAAGCAATAG
TTCACAACCATCTTGCATCTCAGTGAAGTGTACATAACTATTGAGGGCTGGGTCATCTAAGCATTTCAGT
CGAGAAAAAAACTGTAGACCAAAAGAACAACTAGCAACACTTCTCATCCAGAGACCCATATCAAGATGCT
AGATCCGGGAGAGGTTTATGATGACCCTATTGATCCAATTGAGTCAGAGGCTGAACCCAGAGGAACCCCC
ACTGTCCCCAACATCTTGAGGAACTCCGACTACAATCTCAATTCTCCTTTGATAGAGGATCCTGCCAAAC
TAATGTTAGAATGGTTGAAGACAGGGAACAGACCTTATCGGATGACTTTGACAGACAATTGCTCCAGGTC
TTACAAAGTTTTGAAAGATTATTTCAAGAAAGTAGATTTGGGTTCTCTCAAAGTGGGCGGAACTGCTGCA
CAGTCAATGGTTTCTCTCTGGTTGTGTGGTGCCCACTCTGAATCAAACAGGAGCCGGAGATGTATAACCG
ACTTGGCCCATTTCTATTCCAAGTCATCCCCCATAGAGAAGCTATTGAATTGTACGCTAGGAAACAGAGG
CCTGAGAATCCCACCAGAGGGGGTGTTAAATTGCCTCGAGAGGGTCAATTATGACAAGGCATTTGGGAGG
TATCTGGCCAACACGTATTCCTCTTACTTGTTTTTCCATGTAATCACCTTATACATGAATGCCTTAGACT
GGGAAGAGGAAAAGACCATCCTGGCATTATGGAAAGATATAACCTCAGTGGATACCGAGAAGGACTTGGT
CAAATTCAAAGATCAAATATGGGGACTGTTGATTGTGACAAAGGACTTTGTTTACTCTCAGAGTTCAAAC
TGTCTTTTTGACAGAAACTACACACTGATGCTAAAGGATCTTTTCTTGTCTCGATTCAACTCCTTAATGA
TTCTGCTTTCTCCCCCTGAGCCCCGATACTCAGATGACTTAATATCTCAGCTGTGCCAGCTATACATCGC
TGGGGATCAAGTCTTGTCCATGTGTGGGAACTCCGGCTATGAAGTCATCAAAATATTGGAGCCATATGTC
GTGAACAGTTTGGTCCAGAGGGCAGAGAAGTTTAGGCCTCTCATCCACCCCTTGGGAGACTTTCCTATGT
TCATAAAAGACAAGGTGAATCAACTTGAAGGGACTTTTGGTCCCAGTGCAAAGAGGTTTTTTAGGGTTTT
AGATCAATTCGACAACATACATGACTTAGTATTTGTGTATGGCTGTTACAGACATTGGGGGCACCCCTAT
ATAGATTATCGGAAGGGTCTGTCGAAACTATATGATCAAGTTCACATTAAGAAAGTAATAGATAAGTCCT
ACCAGGAGTGTTTAGCAAGTGACTTGGCCAGAAGGATCCTCAGATGGGGATTTGACAAGTACTCCAAATG
GTATCTAGATTCGAGATTCCTTGCCCGAGACCACCCCTTGACTCCTTATGTCAAGACCCAAACATGGCCA
CCCAAACATATAGTAGACTTGGTGGGGGACACATGGCATAAGCTCCCGATCACGCAGATCTTTGAAATTC
CTGAATCAATGGACCCGTCAGAGATACTGGATGACAAATCACATTCTTTCACCAGAACAAGGTTAGCTTC
TTGGCTGTCAGAGAACCGAGGGGGGCCTGTTCCTAGCGAGAAGGTCATTATCACGGCCCTGTCTAAGCCA
CCTGTCAATCCCCGAGAGTTTTTGAAATCTATAGACCTCGGAGGATTGCCAGATGAGGATTTGATAATTG
GCCTCAAACCAAAGGAACGGGAGTTGAAGATCGAGGGCCGATTCTTTGCTCTAATGTCATGGAATCTAAG
ATTATATTTTGTCATCACCGAAAAGCTCTTGGCCAACTACATTTTGCCACTTTTTGACGCACTGACTATG
ACAGACAACCTGAACAAGGTGTTCAAAAAGTTGATCGACAGGGTCACCGGGCAAGGGCTTTTGGACTATT
CTAGGGTCACATACGCATTTCACCTGGACTATGAGAAATGGAACAATCATCAAAGATTGGAGTCAACAGA
GGATGTATTCTCTGTCCTAGATCAGGTGTTTGGATTGAAGAGGGTGTTTTCTAGAACACACGAGTTTTTT
CAGAAGTCCTGGATCTATTATTCAGACAGATCAGACCTCATTGGGTTATGGGAGGACCAAATATATTGCT
TGGATATGTCTAACGGCCCAACCTGCTGGAATGGCCAAGATGGCGGGCTAGAGGGCTTGCGGCAGAAGGG
CTGGAGTCTAGTCAGTTTATTAATGATAGATAGAGAATCTCAAACCAGGAACACAAGAACCAAGATACTA
GCTCAAGGAGACAACCAGGTTCTGTGTCCTACATACATGTTGTCACCGGGATTGTCTCAAGAGGGGCTTC
TCTATGAGTTAGAGAGCATATCAAGGAATGCACTCTCAATATACCGAGCTATCGAGGAAGGAGCATCTAA
GCTGGGGCTGATCATCAAGAAGGAAGAGACCATGTGTAGTTATGACTTTCTCATATATGGGAAGACCCCC
TTATTTCGAGGCAACATATTGGTGCCTGAATCCAAAAGATGGGCCCGAGTCTCTTGCATCTCTAACGACC
AAATAGTCAACCTCGCCAATATAATGTCGACAGTATCCACCAATGCGCTGACAGTGGCACAACACTCTCA
ATCTCTGATCAAACCTATGAGGGATTTTCTGCTCATGTCAGTACAGGCAGTTTTCCACTACCTGTTGTTT
AGCCCAATCCTAAAAGGCAGAGTTTATAAGATTCTGAGTGCTGAAGGGGAGAGCTTTCTCCTAGCCATGT
CGCGGATAATCTACCTAGATCCTTCTTTGGGAGGGGTGTCTGGAATGTCTCTCGGGAGGTTCCATATACG
TCAGTTCTCAGACCCTGTCTCTGAAGGGTTGTCATTCTGGAGAGAGATCTGGTTAGGCTCTCATGAGTCC
TGGATTCACGCGTTGTGTCAGGAGGCCGGGAACCCCGATCTTGGAGAGAGAACACTCGAGAGCTTCACTC
GCCTTTTAGAAGATCCTACTACCTTAAATATCAAAGGAGGGGCCAGCCCTACCATTCTACTCAAGGATGC
TATCAGAAAGGCTCTGTACGACGAGGTGGACAAGGTGGAAAATTCAGAGTTTCGAGAGGCAATCCTGCTG
TCCAAGACCCATAGAGATAACTTTATACTCTTTTTAAAATCTGTTGAGCCTCTGTTCCCTCGATTTCTCA
GTGAGCTCTTCAGTTCGTCTTTCTTGGGAATACCGGAGTCAATCATTGGACTGATACAAAACTCCCGGAC
AATAAGAAGGCAGTTTAGAAAGAGTCTCTCAAGAACTTTAGAAGAGTCCTTCTACAACTCAGAGATCCAC
GGGATTAATCGGATAACCCAGACACCTCAAAGGGTCGGAAGGGTGTGGCCTTGCTCTTCAGAGAGGGCGG
ATCTACTTAGGGAGATCTCTTGGGGGAGGAAAGTGGTAGGCACGACAGTTCCTCACCCTTCCGAGATGTT
GGAGTTGTTTCCCAAATCCTCCATTTCCTGCACTTGTGGAGCAACAGGGGGAGGCAATCCTAGAGTCTCT
GTATCAGTACTCCCGTCCTTCGATCAGTCATTTTTCTCACGGGGCCCCCTAAAGGGATACTTGGGCTCGT
CCACCTCTATGTCAACCCAGCTATTCCATGCATGGGAAAAAGTCACTAATGTTCATGTGGTGAAAAGGGC
TCTATCGTTAAAAGAATCTATAAACTGGTTCATCAATAGGAATTCCAATTTGGCTCAAACTCTAATTGGA
AACATCATGTCTCTGACAGGCCCTGACTTCCCTCTAGAAGAGGCCCCTGTTTTCAAACGGACAGGGTCAG
CCTTGCATAGGTTCAAGTCTGCCAGATACAGCGAAGGAGGGTATTCTTCTGTTTGCCCTAACCTTCTCTC
CCATATCTCTGTTAGTACAGACACTATGTCTGATTTGACCCAAAACGGGAAGAACTATGATTTCATGTTT
CAGCCATTGATGCTTTATGCGCAAACATGGACATCGGAACTGGTACAGAGGGATACAAGACTTAGAGACT
CCACGTTTCACTGGCACCTTCGGTGCAACAGATGTGTGAGGCCCATTGATGATATAACACTGGAAACTTC
TCAGATCTTCGAGTTCCCGGATGTGTCAAAAAGGATATCCAGGATGGTTTCTGGAGCTGTCCCTCAATTT
CAGAAGCTTCCTGATATCCGTCTAAGACCAGGTGATTTTGAATCCCTAAGTGGTAGAGAAAAGTCTCGCC
ATATAGGGTCAGCTCAGGGGCTCTTATACTCAATCTTAGTAGCAATTCACGACTCAGGATACAATGATGG
GACCATCTTCCCTGTCAACATATACGGCAAAGTTTCCCCCAGAGACTATTTGAGAGGGCTTGCAAGAGGG
ATCTTGATAGGGTCCTCGATTTGCTTCTTGACACGAATGACAAATATTAACATTAACAGACCTCTTGAAT
TGATCTCAGGGGTAATTTCCTATATTCTCCTGAGGCTGGATAATCATCCCTCTCTGTATATAATGCTCAG
AGAACCGTCTCTTAGAGGAGAAATATTCTCTATCCCTCAGAAAATCCCCGCCGCTTACCCAACCACTATG
AGAGAAGGCAACAGATCGATTTTGTGTTACCTCCAACACGTGCTACGCTATGAGCGAGAGGCAATCACGG
CGTCCCCGGAGAATGACTGGCTGTGGATCTTCTCAGACTTCAGAAGTGTGAAAATGACGTACTTGACCCT
CATTACTTACCAGTCTCACCTCCTACTCCAGAGGGTTGAGAGAAACTTGTCTAAGAGTATGAGAGCTACT
CTGCGACAAATGGGTTCCTTAATGAGGCAAGTGCTGGGTGGGCACGGAGAAGATACCTTGGAGTCAGACG
ATGACATTCAACGATTACTAAAAGACTCTTTGCGAAAGACAAGGTGGGTGGATCAAGAGGTGCGCCATGC
AGCTAGAACCATGAATGGAGATTACAGCCCCGACAAGAAAGTATCCCGTAAGGTAGGATGTTCAGAATGG
GTCTGCTCTGCTCAACAGATTGCCGTCTCCACCTCAGCCAACCCGGCCCCTGTCTCAGAGCTTGACATTA
GGGCCCTCTCTAAGCGGTTTCAAAACCCCTTGATCTCGGGCCTGAGAGTGGTTCAGTGGGCAACCGGTGC
CCATTATAAGCTTAAGCCTATTCTAGATGATCTAAATGTTTTCCCATCTCTCTGTCTTGTAATTGGAGAC
GGGTCAGGGGGAATATCAAGGGCAGTTCTCAACATGTTTCCAGATTCTAAGCTTGTGTTCAACAGCCTAT
TGGAGGTGAATGATCTGATGGCTTCCGGAACACATCCACTGCCTCCTTCAGCAATCATGAGTGGAGGAGA
TGACATCATCTCCAGAGTGATAGACTTTGACTCAATATGGGAGAAACCGTCCGACCTGAGGAACTCGGCC
ACCTGGAGATACTTCCAGTCGGTTCAAAAACAGGTCAACATGTCGTATGACCTCATTATTTGTGATGCAG
AAGTTACTGATATTGCATCTATCAACCGGATAACTCTGTTGATGTCTGATTTCGCATTGTCTATAGATGG
ACCACTTTATCTGGTCTTCAAAACTTACGGGACTATGCTAGTAAACCCGGACTATAAAGCTATTCAACAT
CTGTCAAGAGCGTTCCCTTCGGTCACAGGGTTTGTAACCCAAGTAACTTCATCCTTTTCTTCTGAGCTAT
ACCTCCGGTTCTCTAAACGAGGAAAGTTTTTCAGGGACGCCGAGTACTTGACCTCTTCCACCCTTCGAGA
GATGAGCCTTGTGTTGTTCAATTGCAGCAGCCCCAAAAGTGAGATGCAGAGAGCTCGTTCCTTAAACTAT
CAAGACCTGGTAAGGGGATTTCCTGAAGAGATCATATCAAATCCTTACAACGAAATGATCATAACTCTGA
TTGACAATGATGTAGAGTCCTTCCTAGTCCACAAGATGGTGGATGATCTTGAGCTACAGAGGGGAACTCT
GTCTAAAGTGGCTATCATTATATCCATCATGATCGTTTTTTCCAATAGAGTCTTCAACATTTCCAAACCT
TTGACTGACCCCTTGTTCTATCCACCGTCTGATCCTAAAATCCTGAGGCACTTCAACATATGTTGCAGTA
CTATGATGTATCTATCTACCGCTTTAGGCGACGTCCCTAACTTCGCAAGACTTCATGACCTGTATAACAG
ACCTATAACTTGTTACTTCAGAAAACAAGTTATTCGAGGGAATATTTATCTATCTTGGAGTTGGTCCGAT
GATACCCCAGTGTTCAAGAGAGTAGCCTGTAATTCTAGCTTGAGTCTGTCATCTCACTGGATCAGGTTGA
TCTACAAGATAGTGAAGACTACCAGACTCATTGGCAGCATAAAAGACCTATCAGGAGAGGTAGAACGACA
TCTTCATGGGTATAACAGATGGATCACCCTCGAGGATATCCGATCTAGATCATCCCTACTAGATTACAGT
TGTTTGTAAGCCGGATATTACCGAAAGCCTGTGCATGCTAAAATTCTTGTATGATGCATCTTGAAAAAAA
CAAGATCTTGAATCCGGACCTCTGGTTGTTTGATTGTTTTTTCCATCTTTATTGTTTTTTTGTTAAGCGT
GGGTCGGCATGGCATCTCCACCTCCTCGCGGTCCGACCTGGGCATCCGAAGGAGGACGCACGTCCACTCG
GATGGCTAAGGGAGGGGCGGGGATCCGGCTGCTAACAAAGCCCGAAAGGAAGCTGAGTTGGCTGCTGCCA
CCGCTGAGCAATAACTAGCATAACCCCTTGGGGCCTCTAAACGGGTCTTGAGGGGTTTTTTGCTGAAAGT
CGCGCTTGGCGTAATCATGGTCATAGCTGTTTCCTGTGTGAAATTGTTATCCGCTCACAATTCCACACAA
CATACGAGCCGGAAGCATAAAGTGTAAAGCCTGGGGTGCCTAATGAGTGAGCTAACTCACATTAATTGCG
TTGCGCTCACTGCCCGCTTTCCAGTCGGGAAACCTGTCGTGCCAGCTGCATTAATGAATCGGCCAACGCG
CGGGGAGAGGCGGTTTGCGTATTGGGCGCTCTTCCGCTTCCTCGCTCACTGACTCGCTGCGCTCGGTCGT
TCGGCTGCGGCGAGCGGTATCAGCTCACTCAAAGGCGGTAATACGGTTATCCACAGAATCAGGGGATAAC
GCAGGAAAGAACATGTGAGCAAAAGGCCAGCAAAAGGCCAGGAACCGTAAAAAGGCCGCGTTGCTGGCGT
TTTTCCATAGGCTCCGCCCCCCTGACGAGCATCACAAAAATCGACGCTCAAGTCAGAGGTGGCGAAACCC
GACAGGACTATAAAGATACCAGGCGTTTCCCCCTGGAAGCTCCCTCGTGCGCTCTCCTGTTCCGACCCTG
CCGCTTACCGGATACCTGTCCGCCTTTCTCCCTTCGGGAAGCGTGGCGCTTTCTCATAGCTCACGCTGTA
GGTATCTCAGTTCGGTGTAGGTCGTTCGCTCCAAGCTGGGCTGTGTGCACGAACCCCCCGTTCAGCCCGA
CCGCTGCGCCTTATCCGGTAACTATCGTCTTGAGTCCAACCCGGTAAGACACGACTTATCGCCACTGGCA
GCAGCCACTGGTAACAGGATTAGCAGAGCGAGGTATGTAGGCGGTGCTACAGAGTTCTTGAAGTGGTGGC
CTAACTACGGCTACACTAGAAGGACAGTATTTGGTATCTGCGCTCTGCTGAAGCCAGTTACCTTCGGAAA
AAGAGTTGGTAGCTCTTGATCCGGCAAACAAACCACCGCTGGTAGCGGTGGTTTTTTTGTTTGCAAGCAG
CAGATTACGCGCAGAAAAAAAGGATCTCAAGAAGATCCTTTGATCTTTTCTACGGGGTCTGACGCTCAGT
GGAACGAAAACTCACGTTAAGGGATTTTGGTCATGAGATTATCAAAAAGGATCTTCACCTAGATCCTTTT
AAATTAAAAATGAAGTTTTAAATCAATCTAAAGTATATATGAGTAAACTTGGTCTGACAGTTACCAATGC
TTAATCAGTGAGGCACCTATCTCAGCGATCTGTCTATTTCGTTCATCCATAGTTGCCTGACTCCCCGTCG
TGTAGATAACTACGATACGGGAGGGCTTACCATCTGGCCCCAGTGCTGCAATGATACCGCGAGACCCACG
CTCACCGGCTCCAGATTTATCAGCAATAAACCAGCCAGCCGGAAGGGCCGAGCGCAGAAGTGGTCCTGCA
ACTTTATCCGCCTCCATCCAGTCTATTAATTGTTGCCGGGAAGCTAGAGTAAGTAGTTCGCCAGTTAATA
GTTTGCGCAACGTTGTTGCCATTGCTACAGGCATCGTGGTGTCACGCTCGTCGTTTGGTATGGCTTCATT
CAGCTCCGGTTCCCAACGATCAAGGCGAGTTACATGATCCCCCATGTTGTGCAAAAAAGCGGTTAGCTCC
TTCGGTCCTCCGATCGTTGTCAGAAGTAAGTTGGCCGCAGTGTTATCACTCATGGTTATGGCAGCACTGC
ATAATTCTCTTACTGTCATGCCATCCGTAAGATGCTTTTCTGTGACTGGTGAGTACTCAACCAAGTCATT
CTGAGAATAGTGTATGCGGCGACCGAGTTGCTCTTGCCCGGCGTCAATACGGGATAATACCGCGCCACAT
AGCAGAACTTTAAAAGTGCTCATCATTGGAAAACGTTCTTCGGGGCGAAAACTCTCAAGGATCTTACCGC
TGTTGAGATCCAGTTCGATGTAACCCACTCGTGCACCCAACTGATCTTCAGCATCTTTTACTTTCACCAG
CGTTTCTGGGTGAGCAAAAACAGGAAGGCAAAATGCCGCAAAAAAGGGAATAAGGGCGACACGGAAATGT
TGAATACTCATACTCTTCCTTTTTCAATATTATTGAAGCATTTATCAGGGTTATTGTCTCATGAGCGGAT
ACATATTTGAATGTATTTAGAAAAATAAACAAATAGGGGTTCCGCGCACATTTCCCCGAAAAGTGCCACC
TG
[124 nt withheld, positions 14003-14126]
C
[91 nt withheld, positions 14128-14218]
A
[49 nt withheld, positions 14220-14268]
CCTTTGACGTTGGAGTCCACGTTCTTT
[37 nt withheld, positions 14296-14332]
ACCCTATCTCGGTCTATTCTTTTGATTTATAAGGGATTTTGCCGATTTCGGCCTATTGGTTAAAAAATGA
GCTGATTTAACAAAAATTTAACGCGAATTTTAACAAAATATTAACGCTTACAATTTCCATTCGCCATTCA
GGCTGCGCAACTGTTGGGAAGGGCGATCGGTGCGGGCCTCTTCGCTATTACGCCAGCTGGCGAAAGGGGG
ATGTGCTGCAAGGCGATTAAGTTGGGTAACGCCAGGGTTTTCCCAGTCACGACGTTGTAAAACGACGGCC
AGTGAGCGCGCCTAGTTATTAATAGTAATCAATTACGGGGTCATTAGTTCATAGCCCATATATGGAGTTC
CGCGTTACATAACTTACGGTAAATGGCCCGCCTGGCTGACCGCCCAACGACCCCCGCCCATTGACGTCAA
TAATGACGTATGTTCCCATAGTAACGCCAATAGGGACTTTCCATTGACGTCAATGGGTGGAGTATTTACG
GTAAACTGCCCACTTGGCAGTACATCAAGTGTATCATATGCCAAGTACGCCCCCTATTGACGTCAATGAC
GGTAAATGGCCCGCCTGGCATTATGCCCAGTACATGACCTTATGGGACTTTCCTACTTGGCAGTACATCT
ACGTATTAGTCATCGCTATTACCATGGTGATGCGGTTTTGGCAGTACATCAATGGGCGTGGATAGCGGTT
TGACTCACGGGGATTTCCAAGTCTCCACCCCATTGACGTCAATGGGAGTTTGTTTTGGCACCAAAATCAA
CGGGACTTTCCAAAATGTCGTAACAACTCCGCCCCATTGACGCAAATGGGCGGTAGGCGTGTACGGTGGG
AGGTCTATATAAGCAGAGCTCTCTGGCTAACTAGAGAACCCACTGCTTACTGGCTTATCGAAATTAATAC
GACTCACTATAGGGAGACCCAAGCTGGCTAGATTAAGCGTCTGATGAGTCCGTGAGGACGAAACCCGGCG
TACCGGGTC
