>Addgene plasmid #73466 | RabV CVS-N2c(deltaG)-GCaMP6f | depositor partial sequence | sequence record 136004 | GCaMP6f cloned into 5'XmaI/3'NheI
AAAGCCACCATGGTCGACTCATCACGTCGTAAGTGGAATAAGACAGGTCACGCAGTCAGAGCTATAGGTC
GGCTGAGCTCACTCGAGAACGTCTATATCAAGGCCGACAAGCAGAAGAACGGCATCAAGGCGAACTTCAA
GATCCGCCACAACATCGAGGACGGCGGCGTGCAGCTCGCCTACCACTACCAGCAGAACACCCCCATCGGC
GACGGCCCCGTGCTGCTGCCCGACAACCACTACCTGAGCGTGCAGTCCAAACTTTCGAAAGACCCCAACG
AGAAGCGCGATCACATGGTCCTGCTGGAGTTCGTGACCGCCGCCGGGATCACTCTCGGCATGGACGAGCT
GTACAAGGGCGGTACCGGAGGGAGCATGGTGAGCAAGGGCGAGGAGCTGTTCACCGGGGTGGTGCCCATC
CTGGTCGAGCTGGACGGCGACGTAAACGGCCACAAGTTCAGCGTGTCCGGCGAGGGTGAGGGCGATGCCA
CCTACGGCAAGCTGACCCTGAAGTTCATCTGCACCACCGGCAAGCTGCCCGTGCCCTGGCCCACCCTCGT
GACCACCCTGACCTACGGCGTGCAGTGCTTCAGCCGCTACCCCGACCACATGAAGCAGCACGACTTCTTC
AAGTCCGCCATGCCCGAAGGCTACATCCAGGAGCGCACCATCTTCTTCAAGGACGACGGCAACTACAAGA
CCCGCGCCGAGGTGAAGTTCGAGGGCGACACCCTGGTGAACCGCATCGAGCTGAAGGGCATCGACTTCAA
GGAGGACGGCAACATCCTGGGGCACAAGCTGGAGTACAACCTGCCGGACCAACTGACTGAAGAGCAGATC
GCAGAATTTAAAGAGGAATTCTCCCTATTTGACAAGGACGGGGATGGGACAATAACAACCAAGGAGCTGG
GGACGGTGATGCGGTCTCTGGGGCAGAACCCCACAGAAGCAGAGCTGCAGGACATGATCAATGAAGTAGA
TGCCGACGGTGACGGCACAATCGACTTCCCTGAGTTCCTGACAATGATGGCAAGAAAAATGAAATACAGG
GACACGGAAGAAGAAATTAGAGAAGCGTTCGGTGTGTTTGATAAGGATGGCAATGGCTACATCAGTGCAG
CAGAGCTTCGCCACGTGATGACAAACCTTGGAGAGAAGTTAACAGATGAAGAGGTTGATGAAATGATCAG
GGAAGCAGACATCGATGGGGATGGTCAGGTAAACTACGAAGAGTTTGTACAAATGATGACAGCGAAGTGA
