>Addgene plasmid #73466 | RabV CVS-N2c(deltaG)-GCaMP6f | addgene partial sequence | sequence record 138829 | B19L-R 5'-CGATTGGGTCAATAGGGTCA-3'
ATATGGGTCTCTGGATGAGAAGTGTTGCTAGTTGTTCTTTTGGTCTACAGTTTTTTTCTCGACTGAAATG
CTTAGATGACCCAGCCCTCAATAGTTATGTACACTTCACTGAGATGCAAGATGGTTGTGAACTATTGCTT
ATGTCCATCATGGGAGGCAGATTGCCTTTCTTAGTTGATTCATGTCGAGTCCGCTATCGGGGGGCACACT
ACGACCTCTTTCTGTGCCCAAGCACAGAGTCATCCGAAGTACCCCTTGGCCTGTCCACAACCTTTGGTAT
CAGTTCCTGGAGAATGAAAGCACCGTTGGTCACTGAAACTGCTAGAAGATCTCCCGTATTAAGAGAATCT
ACACGACCATGTCTGATCAACTGAAATGATTAATGAAAGTCTTATGACTCTTGAATCTGCCCTGTTGGAC
GGAGTTCAAGGAGGACTACTGGATCCAAAGATTCCCCCCAATCCCGAGAGGAGGTTATCCTCGGGACTGG
AATCGTCAAAAGGATGACCGGCTAGGCGCCGCTAGCTCACTTCGCTGTCATCATTTGTACAAACTCTTCG
TAGTTTACCTGACCATCCCCATCGATGTCTGCTTCCCTGATCATTTCATCAACCTCTTCATCTGTTAACT
TCTCTCCAAGGTTTGTCATCACGTGGCGAAGCTCTGCTGCACTGATGTAGCCATTGCCATCCTTATCAAA
CACACCGAACGCTTCTCTAATTTCTTCTTCCGTGTCCCTGTATTTCATT
